>Addgene plasmid #116784 | pHAGE-RAD50 | addgene full sequence | sequence record 241491 | Addgene NGS Result
TGGAAGGGCTAATTCACTCCCAAAGAAGACAAGATATCCTTGATCTGTGGATCTACCACACACAAGGCTA
CTTCCCTGATTAGCAGAACTACACACCAGGGCCAGGGGTCAGATATCCACTGACCTTTGGATGGTGCTAC
AAGCTAGTACCAGTTGAGCCAGATAAGGTAGAAGAGGCCAATAAAGGAGAGAACACCAGCTTGTTACACC
CTGTGAGCCTGCATGGGATGGATGACCCGGAGAGAGAAGTGTTAGAGTGGAGGTTTGACAGCCGCCTAGC
ATTTCATCACGTGGCCCGAGAGCTGCATCCGGAGTACTTCAAGAACTGCTGATATCGAGCTTGCTACAAG
GGACTTTCCGCTGGGGACTTTCCAGGGAGGCGTGGCCTGGGCGGGACTGGGGAGTGGCGAGCCCTCAGAT
CCTGCATATAAGCAGCTGCTTTTTGCCTGTACTGGGTCTCTCTGGTTAGACCAGATCTGAGCCTGGGAGC
TCTCTGGCTAACTAGGGAACCCACTGCTTAAGCCTCAATAAAGCTTGCCTTGAGTGCTTCAAGTAGTGTG
TGCCCGTCTGTTGTGTGACTCTGGTAACTAGAGATCCCTCAGACCCTTTTAGTCAGTGTGGAAAATCTCT
AGCAGTGGCGCCCGAACAGGGACTTGAAAGCGAAAGGGAAACCAGAGGAGCTCTCTCGACGCAGGACTCG
GCTTGCTGAAGCGCGCACGGCAAGAGGCGAGGGGCGGCGACTGGTGAGTACGCCAAAAATTTTGACTAGC
GGAGGCTAGAAGGAGAGAGATGGGTGCGAGAGCGTCAGTATTAAGCGGGGGAGAATTAGATCGCGATGGG
AAAAAATTCGGTTAAGGCCAGGGGGAAAGAAAAAATATAAATTAAAACATATAGTATGGGCAAGCAGGGA
GCTAGAACGATTCGCAGTTAATCCTGGCCTGTTAGAAACATCAGAAGGCTGTAGACAAATACTGGGACAG
CTACAACCATCCCTTCAGACAGGATCAGAAGAACTTAGATCATTATATAATACAGTAGCAACCCTCTATT
GTGTGCATCAAAGGATAGAGATAAAAGACACCAAGGAAGCTTTAGACAAGATAGAGGAAGAGCAAAACAA
AAGTAAGACCACCGCACAGCAAGCGGCCGGCCGCTGATCTTCAGACCTGGAGGAGGAGATATGAGGGACA
ATTGGAGAAGTGAATTATATAAATATAAAGTAGTAAAAATTGAACCATTAGGAGTAGCACCCACCAAGGC
AAAGAGAAGAGTGGTGCAGAGAGAAAAAAGAGCAGTGGGAATAGGAGCTTTGTTCCTTGGGTTCTTGGGA
GCAGCAGGAAGCACTATGGGCGCAGCGTCAATGACGCTGACGGTACAGGCCAGACAATTATTGTCTGGTA
TAGTGCAGCAGCAGAACAATTTGCTGAGGGCTATTGAGGCGCAACAGCATCTGTTGCAACTCACAGTCTG
GGGCATCAAGCAGCTCCAGGCAAGAATCCTGGCTGTGGAAAGATACCTAAAGGATCAACAGCTCCTGGGG
ATTTGGGGTTGCTCTGGAAAACTCATTTGCACCACTGCTGTGCCTTGGAATGCTAGTTGGAGTAATAAAT
CTCTGGAACAGATTTGGAATCACACGACCTGGATGGAGTGGGACAGAGAAATTAACAATTACACAAGCTT
AATACACTCCTTAATTGAAGAATCGCAAAACCAGCAAGAAAAGAATGAACAAGAATTATTGGAATTAGAT
AAATGGGCAAGTTTGTGGAATTGGTTTAACATAACAAATTGGCTGTGGTATATAAAATTATTCATAATGA
TAGTAGGAGGCTTGGTAGGTTTAAGAATAGTTTTTGCTGTACTTTCTATAGTGAATAGAGTTAGGCAGGG
ATATTCACCATTATCGTTTCAGACCCACCTCCCAACCCCGAGGGGACCCGACAGGCCCGAAGGAATAGAA
GAAGAAGGTGGAGAGAGAGACAGAGACAGATCCATTCGATTAGTGAACGGATCTCGACGGTATCGCCGAA
TTCACAAATGGCAGTATTCATCCACAATTTTAAAAGAAAAGGGGGGATTGGGGGGTACAGTGCAGGGGAA
AGAATAGTAGACATAATAGCAACAGACATACAAACTAAAGAATTACAAAAACAAATTACAAAAATTCAAA
ATTTTCGGGTTTATTACAGGGACAGCAGAGATCCAGTTTGGACTAGTCGTGAGGCTCCGGTGCCCGTCAG
TGGGCAGAGCGCACATCGCCCACAGTCCCCGAGAAGTTGGGGGGAGGGGTCGGCAATTGAACCGGTGCCT
AGAGAAGGTGGCGCGGGGTAAACTGGGAAAGTGATGTCGTGTACTGGCTCCGCCTTTTTCCCGAGGGTGG
GGGAGAACCGTATATAAGTGCAGTAGTCGCCGTGAACGTTCTTTTTCGCAACGGGTTTGCCGCCAGAACA
CAGGTAAGTGCCGTGTGTGGTTCCCGCGGGCCTGGCCTCTTTACGGGTTATGGCCCTTGCGTGCCTTGAA
TTACTTCCACCTGGCTGCAGTACGTGATTCTTGATCCCGAGCTTCGGGTTGGAAGTGGGTGGGAGAGTTC
GAGGCCTTGCGCTTAAGGAGCCCCTTCGCCTCGTGCTTGAGTTGAGGCCTGGCCTGGGCGCTGGGGCCGC
CGCGTGCGAATCTGGTGGCACCTTCGCGCCTGTCTCGCTGCTTTCGATAAGTCTCTAGCCATTTAAAATT
TTTGATGACCTGCTGCGACGCTTTTTTTCTGGCAAGATAGTCTTGTAAATGCGGGCCAAGATCTGCACAC
TGGTATTTCGGTTTTTGGGGCCGCGGGCGGCGACGGGGCCCGTGCGTCCCAGCGCACATGTTCGGCGAGG
CGGGGCCTGCGAGCGCGGCCACCGAGAATCGGACGGGGGTAGTCTCAAGCTGGCCGGCCTGCTCTGGTGC
CTGGCCTCGCGCCGCCGTGTATCGCCCCGCCCTGGGCGGCAAGGCTGGCCCGGTCGGCACCAGTTGCGTG
AGCGGAAAGATGGCCGCTTCCCGGCCCTGCTGCAGGGAGCTCAAAATGGAGGACGCGGCGCTCGGGAGAG
CGGGCGGGTGAGTCACCCACACAAAGGAAAAGGGCCTTTCCGTCCTCAGCCGTCGCTTCATGTGACTCCA
CGGAGTACCGGGCGCCGTCCAGGCACCTCGATTAGTTCTCGAGCTTTTGGAGTACGTCGTCTTTAGGTTG
GGGGGAGGGGTTTTATGCGATGGAGTTTCCCCACACTGAGTGGGTGGAGACTGAAGTTAGGCCAGCTTGG
CACTTGATGTAATTCTCCTTGGAATTTGCCCTTTTTGAGTTTGGATCTTGGTTCATTCTCAAGCCTCAGA
CAGTGGTTCAAAGTTTTTTTCTTCCATTTCAGGTGTCGTGAAGCGGCCCTGCAGATATCAACAAGTTTGT
ACAAAAAAGCAGGCTTCATGTCCCGGATCGAAAAGATGAGCATTCTGGGCGTGCGGAGTTTTGGAATAGA
GGACAAAGATAAGCAAATTATCACTTTCTTCAGCCCCCTTACAATTTTGGTTGGACCCAATGGGGCGGGA
AAGACGACCATCATTGAATGTCTAAAATATATTTGTACTGGAGATTTCCCTCCTGGAACCAAAGGAAATA
CATTTGTACACGATCCCAAGGTTGCTCAAGAAACAGATGTGAGAGCCCAGATTCGTCTGCAATTTCGTGA
TGTCAATGGAGAACTTATAGCTGTGCAAAGATCTATGGTGTGTACTCAGAAAAGCAAAAAGACAGAATTT
AAAACTCTGGAAGGAGTCATTACTAGAACAAAGCATGGTGAAAAGGTCAGTCTGAGCTCTAAGTGTGCAG
AAATTGACCGAGAAATGATCAGTTCTCTTGGGGTTTCCAAGGCTGTGCTAAATAATGTCATTTTCTGTCA
TCAAGAAGATTCTAATTGGCCTTTAAGTGAAGGAAAGGCTTTGAAGCAAAAGTTTGATGAGATTTTTTCA
GCAACAAGATACATTAAAGCCTTAGAAACACTTCGGCAGGTACGTCAGACACAAGGTCAGAAAGTAAAAG
AATATCAAATGGAACTAAAATATCTGAAGCAATATAAGGAAAAAGCTTGTGAGATTCGTGATCAGATTAC
AAGTAAGGAAGCCCAGTTAACATCTTCAAAGGAAATTGTCAAATCCTATGAGAATGAACTTGATCCATTG
AAGAATCGTCTAAAAGAAATTGAACATAATCTCTCTAAAATAATGAAACTTGACAATGAAATTAAAGCCT
TGGATAGCCGAAAGAAGCAAATGGAGAAAGATAATAGTGAACTGGAAGAGAAAATGGAAAAGGTTTTTCA
AGGGACTGATGAGCAACTAAATGACTTATATCACAATCACCAGAGAACAGTAAGGGAGAAAGAAAGGAAA
TTGGTAGACTGTCATCGTGAACTGGAAAAACTAAATAAAGAATCTAGGCTTCTCAATCAGGAAAAATCAG
AACTGCTTGTTGAACAGGGTCGTCTACAGCTGCAAGCAGATCGCCATCAAGAACATATCCGAGCTAGAGA
TTCATTAATTCAGTCTTTGGCAACACAGCTAGAATTGGATGGCTTTGAGCGTGGACCATTCAGTGAAAGA
CAGATTAAAAATTTTCACAAACTTGTGAGAGAGAGACAAGAAGGGGAAGCAAAAACTGCCAACCAACTGA
TGAATGACTTTGCAGAAAAAGAGACTCTGAAACAAAAACAGATAGATGAGATAAGAGATAAGAAAACTGG
ACTGGGAAGAATAATTGAGTTAAAATCAGAAATCCTAAGTAAGAAGCAGAATGAGCTGAAAAATGTGAAG
TATGAATTACAGCAGTTGGAAGGATCTTCAGACAGGATTCTTGAACTGGACCAGGAGCTCATAAAAGCTG
AACGTGAGTTAAGCAAGGCTGAGAAAAACAGCAATGTAGAAACCTTAAAAATGGAAGTAATAAGTCTCCA
AAATGAAAAAGCAGACTTAGACAGGACCCTGCGTAAACTTGACCAGGAGATGGAGCAGTTAAACCATCAT
ACAACAACACGTACCCAAATGGAGATGCTGACCAAAGACAAAGCTGACAAAGATGAACAAATCAGAAAAA
TAAAATCTAGGCACAGTGATGAATTAACCTCACTGTTGGGATATTTTCCCAACAAAAAACAGCTTGAAGA
CTGGCTACATAGTAAATCAAAAGAAATTAATCAGACCAGGGACAGACTTGCCAAATTGAACAAGGAACTA
GCTTCATCTGAGCAGAATAAAAATCATATAAATAATGAACTAAAAAGAAAGGAAGAGCAGTTGTCCAGTT
ACGAAGACAAGCTGTTTGATGTTTGTGGTAGCCAGGATTTTGAAAGTGATTTAGACAGGCTTAAAGAGGA
AATTGAAAAATCATCAAAACAGCGAGCCATGCTGGCTGGAGCCACAGCAGTTTACTCCCAGTTCATTACT
CAGCTAACAGACGAAAACCAGTCATGTTGCCCCGTTTGTCAGAGAGTTTTTCAGACAGAGGCTGAGTTAC
AAGAAGTCATCAGTGATTTGCAGTCTAAACTGCGACTTGCTCCAGATAAACTCAAGTCAACAGAATCAGA
GCTAAAAAAAAAGGAAAAGCGGCGTGATGAAATGCTGGGACTTGTGCCCATGAGGCAAAGCATAATTGAT
TTGAAGGAGAAGGAAATACCAGAATTAAGAAACAAACTGCAGAATGTCAATAGAGACATACAGCGCCTAA
AGAACGACATAGAAGAACAAGAAACACTCTTGGGTACAATAATGCCTGAAGAAGAAAGTGCCAAAGTATG
CCTGACAGATGTTACAATTATGGAGAGGTTCCAGATGGAACTTAAAGATGTTGAAAGAAAAATTGCACAA
CAAGCAGCTAAGCTACAAGGAATAGACTTAGATCGAACTGTCCAACAAGTCAACCAGGAGAAACAAGAGA
AACAGCACAAGTTAGACACAGTTTCTAGTAAGATTGAATTGAATCGTAAGCTTATACAGGACCAGCAGGA
ACAGATTCAACATCTAAAAAGTACAACAAATGAGCTAAAATCTGAGAAACTTCAGATATCCACTAATTTG
CAACGTCGTCAGCAACTGGAGGAGCAGACTGTGGAATTATCCACTGAAGTTCAGTCTTTGTACAGAGAGA
TAAAGGATGCTAAAGAGCAGGTAAGCCCTTTGGAAACAACATTGGAAAAGTTCCAGCAAGAAAAAGAAGA
ATTAATCAACAAAAAAAATACAAGCAACAAAATAGCACAGGATAAACTGAATGATATTAAAGAGAAGGTT
AAAAATATTCATGGCTATATGAAAGACATTGAGAATTATATTCAAGATGGGAAAGACGACTATAAGAAGC
AAAAAGAAACTGAACTTAATAAAGTAATAGCTCAACTAAGTGAATGCGAGAAACACAAAGAAAAGATAAA
TGAAGATATGAGACTCATGAGACAAGATATTGATACACAGAAGATACAAGAAAGGTGGCTACAAGATAAC
CTTACTTTAAGAAAAAGAAATGAGGAACTAAAAGAAGTTGAAGAAGAAAGAAAACAACATTTGAAGGAAA
TGGGTCAAATGCAGGTTTTGCAAATGAAAAGTGAACATCAGAAGTTGGAAGAGAACATAGACAATATAAA
AAGAAATCATAATTTGGCATTAGGGCGACAGAAAGGTTATGAAGAAGAAATTATTCATTTTAAGAAAGAA
CTTCGAGAACCACAATTTCGGGATGCTGAGGAAAAGTATAGAGAAATGATGATTGTTATGAGGACAACAG
AACTTGTGAACAAGGATCTGGATATTTATTATAAGACTCTTGACCAAGCAATAATGAAATTTCACAGTAT
GAAAATGGAAGAAATCAATAAAATTATACGTGACCTGTGGCGAAGTACCTATCGTGGACAAGATATTGAA
TACATAGAAATACGGTCTGATGCCGATGAAAATGTATCAGCTTCTGATAAAAGGCGGAATTATAACTACC
GAGTGGTGATGCTGAAGGGAGACACAGCCTTGGATATGCGAGGACGATGCAGTGCTGGACAAAAGGTATT
AGCCTCACTCATCATTCGCCTGGCCCTGGCTGAAACGTTCTGCCTCAACTGTGGCATCATTGCCTTGGAT
GAGCCAACAACAAATCTTGACCGAGAAAACATTGAATCTCTTGCACATGCTCTGGTTGAGATAATAAAAA
GTCGCTCACAGCAGCGTAACTTCCAGCTTCTGGTAATCACTCATGATGAAGATTTTGTGGAGCTTTTAGG
ACGTTCTGAATATGTGGAGAAATTCTACAGGATTAAAAAGAACATCGATCAGTGCTCAGAGATTGTGAAA
TGCAGTGTTAGCTCCCTGGGATTCAATGTTCATTAAGACCCAGCTTTCTTGTACAAAGTGGTGATATCCA
ATTAACCCTCACTAAAGGTGAGTAAATAGTTTATGAGTAGTACCCTATAGTGAGTCGTATTACCACCCAA
CTTTTCTATACAAAGTGGTTGATATCCAGCACAGTGGCGGCCGCTCGAGTCTAGAGGGCCCGCGGTTCGA
AGGTAAGCCTATCCCTAACCCTCTCCTCGGTCTCGATTCTACGCGTACCGGTTAGTAATGAGATCCCTCC
CCCCCCCCTAACGTTACTGGCCGAAGCCGCTTGGAATAAGGCCGGTGTGCGTTTGTCTATATGTTATTTT
CCACCATATTGCCGTCTTTTGGCAATGTGAGGGCCCGGAAACCTGGCCCTGTCTTCTTGACGAGCATTCC
TAGGGGTCTTTCCCCTCTCGCCAAAGGAATGCAAGGTCTGTTGAATGTCGTGAAGGAAGCAGTTCCTCTG
GAAGCTTCTTGAAGACAAACAACGTCTGTAGCGACCCTTTGCAGGCAGCGGAACCCCCCACCTGGCGACA
GGTGCCTCTGCGGCCAAAAGCCACGTGTATAAGATACACCTGCAAAGGCGGCACAACCCCAGTGCCACGT
TGTGAGTTGGATAGTTGTGGAAAGAGTCAAATGGCTCTCCTCAAGCGTATTCAACAAGGGGCTGAAGGAT
GCCCAGAAGGTACCCCATTGTATGGGATCTGATCTGGGGCCTCGGTGCACATGCTTTACATGTGTTTAGT
CGAGGTTAAAAAAACGTCTAGGCCCCCCGAACCACGGGGACGTGGTTTTCCTTTGAAAAACACGATGATA
ATATGGCCACACATATGACCGAGTACAAGCCCACGGTGCGCCTCGCCACCCGCGACGACGTCCCCAGGGC
CGTACGCACCCTCGCCGCCGCGTTCGCCGACTACCCCGCCACGCGCCACACCGTCGATCCGGACCGCCAC
ATCGAGCGGGTCACCGAGCTGCAAGAACTCTTCCTCACGCGCGTCGGGCTCGACATCGGCAAGGTGTGGG
TCGCGGACGACGGCGCCGCGGTGGCGGTCTGGACCACGCCGGAGAGCGTCGAAGCGGGGGCGGTGTTCGC
CGAGATCGGCCCGCGCATGGCCGAGTTGAGCGGTTCCCGGCTGGCCGCGCAGCAACAGATGGAAGGCCTC
CTGGCGCCGCACCGGCCCAAGGAGCCCGCGTGGTTCCTGGCCACCGTCGGCGTCTCGCCCGACCACCAGG
GCAAGGGTCTGGGCAGCGCCGTCGTGCTCCCCGGAGTGGAGGCGGCCGAGCGCGCCGGGGTGCCCGCCTT
CCTGGAGACCTCCGCGCCCCGCAACCTCCCCTTCTACGAGCGGCTCGGCTTCACCGTCACCGCCGACGTC
GAGGTGCCCGAAGGACCGCGCACCTGGTGCATGACCCGCAAGCCCGGTGCCTAAATCGATAGATCCTAAT
CAACCTCTGGATTACAAAATTTGTGAAAGATTGACTGGTATTCTTAACTATGTTGCTCCTTTTACGCTAT
GTGGATACGCTGCTTTAATGCCTTTGTATCATGCTATTGCTTCCCGTATGGCTTTCATTTTCTCCTCCTT
GTATAAATCCTGGTTGCTGTCTCTTTATGAGGAGTTGTGGCCCGTTGTCAGGCAACGTGGCGTGGTGTGC
ACTGTGTTTGCTGACGCAACCCCCACTGGTTGGGGCATTGCCACCACCTGTCAGCTCCTTTCCGGGACTT
TCGCTTTCCCCCTCCCTATTGCCACGGCGGAACTCATCGCCGCCTGCCTTGCCCGCTGCTGGACAGGGGC
TCGGCTGTTGGGCACTGACAATTCCGTGGTGTTGTCGGGGAAATCATCGTCCTTTCCTTGGCTGCTCGCC
TGTGTTGCCACCTGGATTCTGCGCGGGACGTCCTTCTGCTACGTCCCTTCGGCCCTCAATCCAGCGGACC
TTCCTTCCCGCGGCCTGCTGCCGGCTCTGCGGCCTCTTCCGCGTCTTCGCCTTCGCCCTCAGACGAGTCG
GATCTCCCTTTGGGCCGCCTCCCCGCCTGAGATCCTTTAAGACCAATGACTTACAAGGCAGCTGTAGATC
TTAGCCACTTTTTAAAAGAAAAGGGGGGACTGGAAGGGCTAATTCACTCCCAACGAAGACAAGATCTGCT
TTTTGCTTGTACTGGGTCTCTCTGGTTAGACCAGATCTGAGCCTGGGAGCTCTCTGGCTAACTAGGGAAC
CCACTGCTTAAGCCTCAATAAAGCTTGCCTTGAGTGCTTCAAGTAGTGTGTGCCCGTCTGTTGTGTGACT
CTGGTAACTAGAGATCCCTCAGACCCTTTTAGTCAGTGTGGAAAATCTCTAGCAGTAGTAGTTCATGTCA
TCTTATTATTCAGTATTTATAACTTGCAAAGAAATGAATATCAGAGAGTGAGAGGCCCGGGTTAATTAAG
GAAAGGGCTAGATCATTCTTGAAGACGAAAGGGCCTCGTGATACGCCTATTTTTATAGGTTAATGTCATG
ATAATAATGGTTTCTTAGACGTCAGGTGGCACTTTTCGGGGAAATGTGCGCGGAACCCCTATTTGTTTAT
TTTTCTAAATACATTCAAATATGTATCCGCTCATGAGACAATAACCCTGATAAATGCTTCAATAATATTG
AAAAAGGAAGAGTATGAGTATTCAACATTTCCGTGTCGCCCTTATTCCCTTTTTTGCGGCATTTTGCCTT
CCTGTTTTTGCTCACCCAGAAACGCTGGTGAAAGTAAAAGATGCTGAAGATCAGTTGGGTGCACGAGTGG
GTTACATCGAACTGGATCTCAACAGCGGTAAGATCCTTGAGAGTTTTCGCCCCGAAGAACGTTTTCCAAT
GATGAGCACTTTTAAAGTTCTGCTATGTGGCGCGGTATTATCCCGTGTTGACGCCGGGCAAGAGCAACTC
GGTCGCCGCATACACTATTCTCAGAATGACTTGGTTGAGTACTCACCAGTCACAGAAAAGCATCTTACGG
ATGGCATGACAGTAAGAGAATTATGCAGTGCTGCCATAACCATGAGTGATAACACTGCGGCCAACTTACT
TCTGACAACGATCGGAGGACCGAAGGAGCTAACCGCTTTTTTGCACAACATGGGGGATCATGTAACTCGC
CTTGATCGTTGGGAACCGGAGCTGAATGAAGCCATACCAAACGACGAGCGTGACACCACGATGCCTGTAG
CAATGGCAACAACGTTGCGCAAACTATTAACTGGCGAACTACTTACTCTAGCTTCCCGGCAACAATTAAT
AGACTGGATGGAGGCGGATAAAGTTGCAGGACCACTTCTGCGCTCGGCCCTTCCGGCTGGCTGGTTTATT
GCTGATAAATCTGGAGCCGGTGAGCGTGGGTCTCGCGGTATCATTGCAGCACTGGGGCCAGATGGTAAGC
CCTCCCGTATCGTAGTTATCTACACGACGGGGAGTCAGGCAACTATGGATGAACGAAATAGACAGATCGC
TGAGATAGGTGCCTCACTGATTAAGCATTGGTAACTGTCAGACCAAGTTTACTCATATATACTTTAGATT
GATTTAAAACTTCATTTTTAATTTAAAAGGATCTAGGTGAAGATCCTTTTTGATAATCTCATGACCAAAA
TCCCTTAACGTGAGTTTTCGTTCCACTGAGCGTCAGACCCCGTAGAAAAGATCAAAGGATCTTCTTGAGA
TCCTTTTTTTCTGCGCGTAATCTGCTGCTTGCAAACAAAAAAACCACCGCTACCAGCGGTGGTTTGTTTG
CCGGATCAAGAGCTACCAACTCTTTTTCCGAAGGTAACTGGCTTCAGCAGAGCGCAGATACCAAATACTG
TTCTTCTAGTGTAGCCGTAGTTAGGCCACCACTTCAAGAACTCTGTAGCACCGCCTACATACCTCGCTCT
GCTAATCCTGTTACCAGTGGCTGCTGCCAGTGGCGATAAGTCGTGTCTTACCGGGTTGGACTCAAGACGA
TAGTTACCGGATAAGGCGCAGCGGTCGGGCTGAACGGGGGGTTCGTGCACACAGCCCAGCTTGGAGCGAA
CGACCTACACCGAACTGAGATACCTACAGCGTGAGCTATGAGAAAGCGCCACGCTTCCCGAAGGGAGAAA
GGCGGACAGGTATCCGGTAAGCGGCAGGGTCGGAACAGGAGAGCGCACGAGGGAGCTTCCAGGGGGAAAC
GCCTGGTATCTTTATAGTCCTGTCGGGTTTCGCCACCTCTGACTTGAGCGTCGATTTTTGTGATGCTCGT
CAGGGGGGCGGAGCCTATGGAAAAACGCCAGCAACGCGGCCTTTTTACGGTTCCTGGCCTTTTGCTGGCC
TTTTGCTCACATGTTCTTTCCTGCGTTATCCCCTGATTCTGTGGATAACCGTATTACCGCCTTTGAGTGA
GCTGATACCGCTCGCCGCAGCCGAACGACCGAGCGCAGCGAGTCAGTGAGCGAGGAAGCGGAAGAGCGCC
CAATACGCAAACCGCCTCTCCCCGCGCGTTGGCCGATTCATTAATGCAGCAAGCTCATGGCTGACTAATT
TTTTTTATTTATGCAGAGGCCGAGGCCGCCTCGGCCTCTGAGCTATTCCAGAAGTAGTGAGGAGGCTTTT
TTGGAGGCCTAGGCTTTTGCAAAAAGCTCCCCGTGGCACGACAGGTTTCCCGACTGGAAAGCGGGCAGTG
AGCGCAACGCAATTAATGTGAGTTAGCTCACTCATTAGGCACCCCAGGCTTTACACTTTATGCTTCCGGC
TCGTATGTTGTGTGGAATTGTGAGCGGATAACAATTTCACACAGGAAACAGCTATGACATGATTACGAAT
TTCACAAATAAAGCATTTTTTTCACTGCATTCTAGTTGTGGTTTGTCCAAACTCATCAATGTATCTTATC
ATGTCTGGATCAACTGGATAACTCAAGCTAACCAAAATCATCCCAAACTTCCCACCCCATACCCTATTAC
CACTGCCAATTACCTGTGGTTTCATTTACTCTAAACCTGTGATTCCTCTGAATTATTTTCATTTTAAAGA
AATTGTATTTGTTAAATATGTACTACAAACTTAGTAGT
Features (pLannotate 1.2.2; 30 found; start..end, strand, type, name):
    377..634     +  LTR            5' LTR (truncated): truncated 5' long terminal repeat (LTR) from HIV-1
    681..806     +  misc_feature   HIV-1 Ψ: packaging signal of human immunodeficiency virus type 1
    790..1128    +  CDS            HIV-1 gag (fragment): gag protein from human immunodeficiency virus 1; gag
   1303..1536    +  misc_feature   RRE: The Rev response element (RRE) of HIV-1 allows for Rev-dependent mRNA export from the nucleus to the cytoplasm.
   1913..2013    +  CDS            Rev (fragment): human immunodeficiency virus 1 (HIV-1) Rev protein; rev; enhances nuclear export of unspliced and incompletely spliced viral mRNAs
   2058..2175    +  misc_feature   cPPT/CTS: central polypurine tract and central termination sequence of HIV-1
   2223..3401    +  promoter       EF-1α promoter: strong constitutive promoter for human elongation factor EF-1α
   3421..3445    +  protein_bind   attB1: mutant version of attB; recombination site for the Gateway® BP reaction BP Clonase™
   3448..7383    +  CDS            RAD50: RAD50_HUMAN - Experimental evidence at protein level: Swiss-Prot protein existence level 1. Component of the MRN complex, which plays a central role in double-strand break (DSB) repair, DNA recombination, maintenance of telomere integrity and meiosis. The complex possesses single-strand endonuclease activity and double-strand-specific 3'-5' exonuclease activity, which are provided by MRE11. RAD50 may be required to bind DNA ends and hold them in close proximity. This could facilitate searches for short or long regions of sequence homology in the recombining DNA templates, and may also stimulat
   7388..7412    -  protein_bind   attB2: mutant version of attB; recombination site for the Gateway® BP reaction BP Clonase™
   7420..7438    +  promoter       T3 promoter: promoter for bacteriophage T3 RNA polymerase
   7464..7482    -  promoter       T7 promoter: promoter for bacteriophage T7 RNA polymerase
   7488..7506    -  protein_bind   attB4 (fragment): mutant version of attB; core recombination site for the Gateway® BP reaction BP Clonase™
   7562..7603    +  CDS            V5 tag: epitope tag from simian virus 5
   7729..8191    +  misc_feature   IRES: internal ribosome entry site (IRES) of the encephalomyocarditis virus (EMCV)
   8205..8802    +  CDS            PuroR (fragment): puromycin N-acetyltransferase; pac from Streptomyces; confers resistance to puromycin
   8818..9406    +  misc_feature   WPRE: woodchuck hepatitis virus posttranscriptional regulatory element
   9414..9479    +  CDS            nef (fragment): NEF_HV1Z2 - Experimental evidence at protein level: Swiss-Prot protein existence level 1. Extracellular Nef protein targets CD4(+) T-lymphocytes for apoptosis by interacting with CXCR4 surface receptors. From Human immunodeficiency virus type 1 group M subtype D (isolate Z2/CDC-Z34) (HIV-1).
   9481..9714    +  LTR            3' LTR (ΔU3): self-inactivating 3' long terminal repeat (LTR) from HIV-1
   9919..10023   +  promoter       AmpR promoter: bla
  10024..10884   +  CDS            AmpR: β-lactamase; bla; confers resistance to ampicillin, carbenicillin, and related antibiotics
  11055..11643   +  rep_origin     ori: high-copy-number ColE1/pMB1/pBR322/pUC origin of replication
  11826..11880   +  CDS            lacI (fragment): lac repressor; lacI; The lac repressor binds to the lac operator to inhibit transcription in E. coli. This inhibition can be relieved by adding lactose or isopropyl-β-D-thiogalactopyranoside (IPTG).
  11886..11979   +  rep_origin     SV40 ori (fragment): SV40 origin of replication
  12004..12041   +  CDS            lacI (fragment): lac repressor; lacI; The lac repressor binds to the lac operator to inhibit transcription in E. coli. This inhibition can be relieved by adding lactose or isopropyl-β-D-thiogalactopyranoside (IPTG).
  12054..12075   +  protein_bind   CAP binding site: CAP binding activates transcription in the presence of cAMP. E. coli catabolite activator protein
  12090..12120   +  promoter       lac promoter: promoter for the E. coli lac operon
  12124..12146   +  protein_bind   lac operator (fragment): The lac repressor binds to the lac operator to inhibit transcription in E. coli. This inhibition can be relieved by adding lactose or isopropyl-β-D-thiogalactopyranoside (IPTG). lac repressor encoded by lacI
  12178..12261   +  polyA_signal   SV40 poly(A) signal (fragment): SV40 polyadenylation signal
  12428..329     +  CDS            nef (fragment) (across the origin): NEF_HV1BR - Experimental evidence at protein level: Swiss-Prot protein existence level 1. Extracellular Nef protein targets CD4(+) T-lymphocytes for apoptosis by interacting with CXCR4 surface receptors (PubMed:14990729). From Human immunodeficiency virus type 1 group M subtype B (isolate BRU/LAI) (HIV-1).
