[The description below was written by a language model from this plasmid's Addgene catalogue record and pLannotate feature annotations shown in this document.]
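Description:
pHAGE-RAD50 is a 12.4 kb HIV-1-based lentiviral expression plasmid built on the pHAGE backbone and carrying the wild-type human RAD50 open reading frame, which was introduced by Gateway recombination. It is maintained in E. coli through a high-copy ColE1/pUC-type origin and an ampicillin resistance gene (β-lactamase). The record lists Stbl3, a strain commonly chosen to limit recombination between lentiviral repeats. Short lac regulatory, SV40 origin and SV40 poly(A) fragments outside the viral region appear to be backbone remnants.

The transfer cassette lies between a truncated 5' LTR and a ΔU3 self-inactivating 3' LTR. It includes the Ψ packaging signal with an adjoining gag fragment, the Rev response element for nuclear export of the genomic RNA, and the cPPT/CTS element, which aids nuclear import of the reverse-transcribed genome. Inside it, the constitutive human EF-1α promoter drives RAD50, flanked by attB1 and attB2 sites left from the Gateway reaction. Downstream are T3 and T7 promoter sequences, a V5 epitope tag annotation, an EMCV IRES followed by the puromycin N-acetyltransferase gene, and a WPRE that enhances transcript expression. The IRES allows puromycin resistance to be translated from the same transcript as RAD50, so transduced mammalian cells can be selected. The V5 sequence sits well past attB2, and the record does not state whether it is fused in frame to RAD50.

RAD50 is a component of the MRN complex, which acts in DNA double-strand break repair. The stated purpose is lentiviral expression of RAD50. The associated study concerns functional annotation of somatic cancer mutations, which suggests this clone served as a wild-type reference, although the record does not say so.
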