Addgene plasmid #116784: pHAGE-RAD50
Purpose: Lentiviral expression of RAD50
Depositing lab: Gordon Mills & Kenneth Scott. Depositing organization: Baylor College of Medicine. Publication: Systematic Functional Annotation of Somatic Mutations in Cancer. Ng PK, Li J, Jeong KJ, Shao S, Chen H, Tsang YH, Sengupta S, Wang Z, Bhavana VH, Tran R, Soewito S, Minussi DC, Moreno D, Kong K, Dogruluk T, Lu H, Gao J, Tokheim C, Zhou DC, Johnson AM, Zeng J, Ip CKM, Ju Z, Wester M, Yu S, Li Y, Vellano CP, Schultz N, Karchin R, Ding L, Lu Y, Cheung LWT, Chen K, Shaw KR, Meric-Bernstam F, Scott KL, Yi S, Sahni N, Liang H, Mills GB. Cancer Cell. 2018 Mar 12;33(3):450-462.e10. doi: 10.1016/j.ccell.2018.01.021. PubMed 29533785.
Backbone
  Vector backbone: pHAGE
  Vector type: Lentiviral
Growth in bacteria
  Bacterial resistance: Ampicillin, 100 μg/mL
  Growth temperature: 37°C
  Growth strain: Stbl3
  Copy number: High Copy
Gene/Insert
  Gene/Insert name: RAD50
  Species: H. sapiens (human)
  Mutation: WT
  Entrez Gene: RAD50 (a.k.a. NBSLD, RAD502, hRad50)
  Cloning method: Gateway Cloning
Terms and licenses: Academic/Nonprofit Terms; Industry Terms: Not Available to Industry
How to cite: pHAGE-RAD50 was a gift from Gordon Mills & Kenneth Scott (Addgene plasmid # 116784 ; http://n2t.net/addgene:116784 ; RRID:Addgene_116784)
