>Addgene plasmid #116784 | pHAGE-RAD50 | depositor partial sequence | sequence record 219660 | insert
ATGTCCCGGATCGAAAAGATGAGCATTCTGGGCGTGCGGAGTTTTGGAATAGAGGACAAAGATAAGCAAA
TTATCACTTTCTTCAGCCCCCTTACAATTTTGGTTGGACCCAATGGGGCGGGAAAGACGACCATCATTGA
ATGTCTAAAATATATTTGTACTGGAGATTTCCCTCCTGGAACCAAAGGAAATACATTTGTACACGATCCC
AAGGTTGCTCAAGAAACAGATGTGAGAGCCCAGATTCGTCTGCAATTTCGTGATGTCAATGGAGAACTTA
TAGCTGTGCAAAGATCTATGGTGTGTACTCAGAAAAGCAAAAAGACAGAATTTAAAACTCTGGAAGGAGT
CATTACTAGAACAAAGCATGGTGAAAAGGTCAGTCTGAGCTCTAAGTGTGCAGAAATTGACCGAGAAATG
ATCAGTTCTCTTGGGGTTTCCAAGGCTGTGCTAAATAATGTCATTTTCTGTCATCAAGAAGATTCTAATT
GGCCTTTAAGTGAAGGAAAGGCTTTGAAGCAAAAGTTTGATGAGATTTTTTCAGCAACAAGATACATTAA
AGCCTTAGAAACACTTCGGCAGGTACGTCAGACACAAGGTCAGAAAGTAAAAGAATATCAAATGGAACTA
AAATATCTGAAGCAATATAAGGAAAAAGCTTGTGAGATTCGTGATCAGATTACAAGTAAGGAAGCCCAGT
TAACATCTTCAAAGGAAATTGTCAAATCCTATGAGAATGAACTTGATCCATTGAAGAATCGTCTAAAAGA
AATTGAACATAATCTCTCTAAAATAATGAAACTTGACAATGAAATTAAAGCCTTGGATAGCCGAAAGAAG
CAAATGGAGAAAGATAATAGTGAACTGGAAGAGAAAATGGAAAAGGTTTTTCAAGGGACTGATGAGCAAC
TAAATGACTTATATCACAATCACCAGAGAACAGTAAGGGAGAAAGAAAGGAAATTGGTAGACTGTCATCG
TGAACTGGAAAAACTAAATAAAGAATCTAGGCTTCTCAATCAGGAAAAATCAGAACTGCTTGTTGAACAG
GGTCGTCTACAGCTGCAAGCAGATCGCCATCAAGAACATATCCGAGCTAGAGATTCATTAATTCAGTCTT
TGGCAACACAGCTAGAATTGGATGGCTTTGAGCGTGGACCATTCAGTGAAAGACAGATTAAAAATTTTCA
CAAACTTGTGAGAGAGAGACAAGAAGGGGAAGCAAAAACTGCCAACCAACTGATGAATGACTTTGCAGAA
AAAGAGACTCTGAAACAAAAACAGATAGATGAGATAAGAGATAAGAAAACTGGACTGGGAAGAATAATTG
AGTTAAAATCAGAAATCCTAAGTAAGAAGCAGAATGAGCTGAAAAATGTGAAGTATGAATTACAGCAGTT
GGAAGGATCTTCAGACAGGATTCTTGAACTGGACCAGGAGCTCATAAAAGCTGAACGTGAGTTAAGCAAG
GCTGAGAAAAACAGCAATGTAGAAACCTTAAAAATGGAAGTAATAAGTCTCCAAAATGAAAAAGCAGACT
TAGACAGGACCCTGCGTAAACTTGACCAGGAGATGGAGCAGTTAAACCATCATACAACAACACGTACCCA
AATGGAGATGCTGACCAAAGACAAAGCTGACAAAGATGAACAAATCAGAAAAATAAAATCTAGGCACAGT
GATGAATTAACCTCACTGTTGGGATATTTTCCCAACAAAAAACAGCTTGAAGACTGGCTACATAGTAAAT
CAAAAGAAATTAATCAGACCAGGGACAGACTTGCCAAATTGAACAAGGAACTAGCTTCATCTGAGCAGAA
TAAAAATCATATAAATAATGAACTAAAAAGAAAGGAAGAGCAGTTGTCCAGTTACGAAGACAAGCTGTTT
GATGTTTGTGGTAGCCAGGATTTTGAAAGTGATTTAGACAGGCTTAAAGAGGAAATTGAAAAATCATCAA
AACAGCGAGCCATGCTGGCTGGAGCCACAGCAGTTTACTCCCAGTTCATTACTCAGCTAACAGACGAAAA
CCAGTCATGTTGCCCCGTTTGTCAGAGAGTTTTTCAGACAGAGGCTGAGTTACAAGAAGTCATCAGTGAT
TTGCAGTCTAAACTGCGACTTGCTCCAGATAAACTCAAGTCAACAGAATCAGAGCTAAAAAAAAAGGAAA
AGCGGCGTGATGAAATGCTGGGACTTGTGCCCATGAGGCAAAGCATAATTGATTTGAAGGAGAAGGAAAT
ACCAGAATTAAGAAACAAACTGCAGAATGTCAATAGAGACATACAGCGCCTAAAGAACGACATAGAAGAA
CAAGAAACACTCTTGGGTACAATAATGCCTGAAGAAGAAAGTGCCAAAGTATGCCTGACAGATGTTACAA
TTATGGAGAGGTTCCAGATGGAACTTAAAGATGTTGAAAGAAAAATTGCACAACAAGCAGCTAAGCTACA
AGGAATAGACTTAGATCGAACTGTCCAACAAGTCAACCAGGAGAAACAAGAGAAACAGCACAAGTTAGAC
ACAGTTTCTAGTAAGATTGAATTGAATCGTAAGCTTATACAGGACCAGCAGGAACAGATTCAACATCTAA
AAAGTACAACAAATGAGCTAAAATCTGAGAAACTTCAGATATCCACTAATTTGCAACGTCGTCAGCAACT
GGAGGAGCAGACTGTGGAATTATCCACTGAAGTTCAGTCTTTGTACAGAGAGATAAAGGATGCTAAAGAG
CAGGTAAGCCCTTTGGAAACAACATTGGAAAAGTTCCAGCAAGAAAAAGAAGAATTAATCAACAAAAAAA
ATACAAGCAACAAAATAGCACAGGATAAACTGAATGATATTAAAGAGAAGGTTAAAAATATTCATGGCTA
TATGAAAGACATTGAGAATTATATTCAAGATGGGAAAGACGACTATAAGAAGCAAAAAGAAACTGAACTT
AATAAAGTAATAGCTCAACTAAGTGAATGCGAGAAACACAAAGAAAAGATAAATGAAGATATGAGACTCA
TGAGACAAGATATTGATACACAGAAGATACAAGAAAGGTGGCTACAAGATAACCTTACTTTAAGAAAAAG
AAATGAGGAACTAAAAGAAGTTGAAGAAGAAAGAAAACAACATTTGAAGGAAATGGGTCAAATGCAGGTT
TTGCAAATGAAAAGTGAACATCAGAAGTTGGAAGAGAACATAGACAATATAAAAAGAAATCATAATTTGG
CATTAGGGCGACAGAAAGGTTATGAAGAAGAAATTATTCATTTTAAGAAAGAACTTCGAGAACCACAATT
TCGGGATGCTGAGGAAAAGTATAGAGAAATGATGATTGTTATGAGGACAACAGAACTTGTGAACAAGGAT
CTGGATATTTATTATAAGACTCTTGACCAAGCAATAATGAAATTTCACAGTATGAAAATGGAAGAAATCA
ATAAAATTATACGTGACCTGTGGCGAAGTACCTATCGTGGACAAGATATTGAATACATAGAAATACGGTC
TGATGCCGATGAAAATGTATCAGCTTCTGATAAAAGGCGGAATTATAACTACCGAGTGGTGATGCTGAAG
GGAGACACAGCCTTGGATATGCGAGGACGATGCAGTGCTGGACAAAAGGTATTAGCCTCACTCATCATTC
GCCTGGCCCTGGCTGAAACGTTCTGCCTCAACTGTGGCATCATTGCCTTGGATGAGCCAACAACAAATCT
TGACCGAGAAAACATTGAATCTCTTGCACATGCTCTGGTTGAGATAATAAAAAGTCGCTCACAGCAGCGT
AACTTCCAGCTTCTGGTAATCACTCATGATGAAGATTTTGTGGAGCTTTTAGGACGTTCTGAATATGTGG
AGAAATTCTACAGGATTAAAAAGAACATCGATCAGTGCTCAGAGATTGTGAAATGCAGTGTTAGCTCCCT
GGGATTCAATGTTCATTAA
